>Addgene plasmid #1464 | pPD89_09 | depositor full sequence | sequence record 75 | Author sequence
ATGACCATGATTACGCCAAGCTTGCATGCCTGCAGGTCGACTCTAGAGGATCCCCGGGATTGGCCAAAGG
ACCCAAAGGTATGTTTCGAATGATACTAACATAACATAGAACATTTTCAGGAGGACCCTTGAGGGTACCG
AGCTCAGAAAAAATGACTGCTCCAAAGAAGAAGCGTAAGGTACCGGTGGGTGAAGACCAGAAACAGCACC
TCGAACTGAGCCGCGATATTGCCCAGCGTTTCAACGCGCTGTATGGCGAGATCGATCCCGTCGTTTTACA
ACGTCGTGACTGGGAAAACCCTGGCGTTACCCAACTTAATCGCCTTGCAGCACATCCCCCTTTCGCCAGC
TGGCGTAATAGCGAAGAGGCCCGCACCGATCGCCCTTCCCAACAGTTGCGAAGGTAAGTTTAAACAGATC
CATACTAACTAACTTGTTCTGACATAATTTTCAGCTTGAATGGCGAATGGCGCTTTGCCTGGTTTCCGGC
ACCAGAAGCGGTGCCGGAAAGCTGGCTGGAGTGCGATCTTCCTGAGGCCGATACTGTCGTCGTCCCCTCA
AACTGGCAGATGCACGGTTACGATGCGCCCATCTACACCAACGTGACCTATCCCATTACGGTCAATCCGC
CGTTTGTTCCCACGGAGAATCCGACGGGTTGTTACTCGCTCACATTTAATGTTGATGAAAGCTGGCTACA
GGAAGGCCAGACGCGAATTATTTTTGATGGCGTTAACTCGGCGTTTCATCTGTGGTGCAACGGGCGCTGG
GTCGGTTACGGCCAGGTAAGTTTAATTAAGTTGATACTAACTAACAAGATCTGATTAATTTTCAGGACAG
TCGTTTGCCGTCTGAATTTGACCTGAGCGCATTTTTACGCGCCGGAGAAAACCGCCTCGCGGTGATGGTG
CTGCGCTGGAGTGACGGCAGTTATCTGGAAGATCAGGATATGTGGCGGATGAGCGGCATTTTCCGTGACG
TCTCGTTGCTGCATAAACCGACTACACAAATCAGCGATTTCCATGTTGCCACTCGCTTTAATGATGATTT
CTCCCGCGCTGTACTGGAGGCTGAAGTCCAGGTAAGTTTAAACAGGATCTTACTAACTAACATGCTAACA
CTGAATTTTCAGATGTGCGGCGAGTTGCGTGACTACCTACGGGTAACAGTTTCTTTATGGCAGGGTGAAA
CGCAGGTCGCCAGCGGCACCGCGCCTTTCGGCGGTGAAATTATCGATGAGCGTGGTGGTTATGCCGATCG
CGTCACACTACGTCTGAACGTCGAAAACCCGAAACTGTGGAGCGCCGAAATCCCGAATCTCTATCGTGCG
GTGGTTGAACTGCACACCGCCGACGGCACGCTGATTGAAGCAGAAGCCTGCGATGTCGGTTTCCGCGAGG
TGCGGATTGAAAATGGTCTGCTGCTGCTGAACGGCAAGCCGTTGCTGATTCGAGGCGTTAACCGTCACGA
GCATCATCCTCTGCATGGTCAGGTCATGGATGAGCAGACGATGGTGCAGGATGTAAGTTTAAACTATTCG
TTACTAACTAACTTTAAACATTTAAATTTTCAGATCCTGCTGATGAAGCAGAACAACTTTAACGCCGTGC
GCTGTTCGCATTATCCGAACCATCCGCTGTGGTACACGCTGTGCGACCGCTACGGCCTGTATGTGGTGGA
TGAAGCCAATATTGAAACCCACGGCATGGTGCCAATGAATCGTCTGACCGATGATCCGCGCTGGCTACCG
GCGATGAGCGAACGCGTAACGCGAATGGTGCAGCGCGATCGTAATCACCCGAGTGTGATCATCTGGTCGC
TGGGGAATGGTAAGTTTAAACAGTTGAATACTAACTAACGGAGATCTTTGAAATTTTCAGAATCAGGCCA
CGGCGCTAATCACGACGCGCTGTATCGCTGGATCAAATCTGTCGATCCTTCCCGCCCGGTGCAGTATGAA
GGCGGCGGAGCCGACACCACGGCCACCGATATTATTTGCCCGATGTACGCGCGCGTGGATGAAGACCAGC
CCTTCCCGGCTGTGCCGAAATGGTCCATCAAAAAATGGCTTTCGCTACCTGGAGAGACGCGCCCGCTGAT
TCTTTGCGAGGTAAGTTTAAACAGAACTCTACTAACTAACACATTAGATCCTAATTTTCAGTACGCTCAC
GCGATGGGCAACAGTCTTGGCGGTTTCGCTAAATACTGGCAGGCGTTTCGTCAGTATCCCCGTTTACAGG
GCGGCTTCGTCTGGGACTGGGTGGATCAGTCGCTGATTAAATATGATGAAAACGGCAACCCGTGGTCGGC
TTACGGCGGTGATTTTGGCGATACGCCGAACGATCGCCAGTTCTGTATGAACGGTCTGGTCTTTGCCGAC
CGCACGCCGCATCCAGCGTAAGTTTAAACAATAACCTACTAACTAACGTAGATAATTTAAATTTTCAGGC
TGACGGAAGCAAAACACCAGCAGCAGTTTTTCCAGTTCCGTTTATCCGGGCAAACCATCGAAGTGACCAG
CGAATACCTGTTCCGTCATAGCGATAACGAGCTCCTGCACTGGATGGTGGCGCTGGATGGTAAGCCGCTG
GCAAGCGGTGAAGTGCCTCTGGATGTCGCTCCACAAGGTAAACAGTTGATTGAACTGCCTGAACTACCGC
AGCCGGAGAGCGCCGGGCAACTCTGGCTCACAGTACGCGTAGTGCAACCGAACGCGACCGCATGGTCAGA
AGCCGGGCACATCAGCGCATGGCAGCAGTGGAGGTAAGTTTAAACAAGATCCTACTAACTAACTCTACAT
TGATGAATTTTCAGACTGGCGGAAAACCTCAGTGTGACGCTCCCCGCCGCGTCCCACGCCATCCCGCATC
TGACCACCAGCGAAATGGATTTTTGCATCGAGCTGGGTAATAAGCGTTGGCAATTTAACCGCCAGTCAGG
CTTTCTTTCACAGATGTGGATTGGCGATAAAAAACAACTGCTGACGCCGCTGCGCGATCAGTTCACCCGT
GCACCGCTGGATAACGACATTGGCGTAAGTGAAGCGACCCGCATTGACCCTAACGCCTGGGTCGGTAAGT
TTAAACAAAGTTGTACTAACTAACGAAGATCTTGATAATTTTCAGAACGCTGGAAGGCGGCGGGCCATTA
CCAGGCCGAAGCAGCGTTGTTGCAGTGCACGGCAGATACACTTGCTGATGCGGTGCTGATTACGACCGCT
CACGCGTGGCAGCATCAGGGGAAAACCTTATTTATCAGCCGGAAAACCTACCGGATTGATGGTAGTGGTC
AAATGGCGATTACCGTTGATGTTGAAGTGGCGAGCGATACACCGCATCCGGCGCGGATTGGCCTGAACTG
CCAGCTGGCGCAGGTAGCAGAGCGGGTAAACTGGCTCGGATTAGGGCCGCAAGAAAACTATCCCGACCGC
CTTACTGCCGCCTGTTTTGACCGCTGGGATCTGCCATTGTCAGACATGTAGTAAGTTTAAACTTGATAGT
ACTAACTAACATGTTTCATTTAAATTTTCAGTACCCCGTACGTCTTCCCGAGCGAAAACGGTCTGCGCTG
CGGGACGCGCGAATTGAATTATGGCCCACACCAGTGGCGCGGCGACTTCCAGTTCAACATCAGCCGCTAC
AGTCAACAGCAACTGATGGAAACCAGCCATCGCCATCTGCTGCACGCGGAAGAAGGCACATGGCTGAATA
TCGACGGTTTCCATATGGGGATTGGTGGCGACGACTCCTGGAGCCCGTCAGTATCGGCGGAATTCCAACT
GAGCGCCGGTCGCTACCATTACCAACTTGTCTGGTGTCAAAAATAATAGGGGCCGCTGTCATCAGAGTAA
GTTTAAACTGAGTTCTACTAACTAACGAGTAATATTTAAATTTTCAGCATCTCGCGCCCGTGCCTCTGAC
TTCTAAGTCCAATTACTCTTCAACATCCCTACATGCTCTTTCTCCCTGTGCTCCCACCCCCTATTTTTGT
TATTATCAAAAAACTTCTCTTAATTTCTTTGTTTTTTAGCTTCTTTTAAGTCACCTCTAACAATGAAATT
GTGTAGATTCAAAAATAGAATTAATTCGTAATAAAAAGTCGAAAAAAATTGTGCTCCCTCCCCCCATTAA
TAATAATTCTATCCCAAAATCTACACAATGTTCTGTGTACACTTCTTATGTTTTTTACTTCTGATAAATT
TTTTTGAAACATCATAGAAAAAACCGCACACAAAATACCTTATCATATGTTACGTTTCAGTTTATGACCG
CAATTTTTATTTCTTCGCACGTCTGGGCCTCTCATGACGTCAAATCATGCTCATCGTGAAAAAGTTTTGG
AGTATTTTTGGAATTTTTCAATCAAGTGAAAGTTTATGAAATTAATTTTCCTGCTTTTGCTTTTTGGGGT
TTCCCCTATTGTTTGTCAAGATTTCGAGGACGGCGTTTTTCTTGCTAAAATCACAAGTATTGATGAGCAC
GATGCAAGAAAGATCGGAAGAAGGTTTGGGTTTGAGGCTCAGTGGAAGGTGAGTAGAAGTTGATAATTTG
AAAGTGGAGTAGTGTCTATGGGGTTTTTGCCTTAAATGACAGAATACATTCCCAATATACCAAACATAAC
TGTTTCCTACTAGTCGGCCGTACGGGCCCTTTCGTCTCGCGCGTTTCGGTGATGACGGTGAAAACCTCTG
ACACATGCAGCTCCCGGAGACGGTCACAGCTTGTCTGTAAGCGGATGCCGGGAGCAGACAAGCCCGTCAG
GGCGCGTCAGCGGGTGTTGGCGGGTGTCGGGGCTGGCTTAACTATGCGGCATCAGAGCAGATTGTACTGA
GAGTGCACCATATGCGGTGTGAAATACCGCACAGATGCGTAAGGAGAAAATACCGCATCAGGCGGCCTTA
AGGGCCTCGTGATACGCCTATTTTTATAGGTTAATGTCATGATAATAATGGTTTCTTAGACGTCAGGTGG
CACTTTTCGGGGAAATGTGCGCGGAACCCCTATTTGTTTATTTTTCTAAATACATTCAAATATGTATCCG
CTCATGAGACAATAACCCTGATAAATGCTTCAATAATATTGAAAAAGGAAGAGTATGAGTATTCAACATT
TCCGTGTCGCCCTTATTCCCTTTTTTGCGGCATTTTGCCTTCCTGTTTTTGCTCACCCAGAAACGCTGGT
GAAAGTAAAAGATGCTGAAGATCAGTTGGGTGCACGAGTGGGTTACATCGAACTGGATCTCAACAGCGGT
AAGATCCTTGAGAGTTTTCGCCCCGAAGAACGTTTTCCAATGATGAGCACTTTTAAAGTTCTGCTATGTG
GCGCGGTATTATCCCGTATTGACGCCGGGCAAGAGCAACTCGGTCGCCGCATACACTATTCTCAGAATGA
CTTGGTTGAGTACTCACCAGTCACAGAAAAGCATCTTACGGATGGCATGACAGTAAGAGAATTATGCAGT
GCTGCCATAACCATGAGTGATAACACTGCGGCCAACTTACTTCTGACAACGATCGGAGGACCGAAGGAGC
TAACCGCTTTTTTGCACAACATGGGGGATCATGTAACTCGCCTTGATCGTTGGGAACCGGAGCTGAATGA
AGCCATACCAAACGACGAGCGTGACACCACGATGCCTGTAGCAATGGCAACAACGTTGCGCAAACTATTA
ACTGGCGAACTACTTACTCTAGCTTCCCGGCAACAATTAATAGACTGGATGGAGGCGGATAAAGTTGCAG
GACCACTTCTGCGCTCGGCCCTTCCGGCTGGCTGGTTTATTGCTGATAAATCTGGAGCCGGTGAGCGTGG
GTCTCGCGGTATCATTGCAGCACTGGGGCCAGATGGTAAGCCCTCCCGTATCGTAGTTATCTACACGACG
GGGAGTCAGGCAACTATGGATGAACGAAATAGACAGATCGCTGAGATAGGTGCCTCACTGATTAAGCATT
GGTAACTGTCAGACCAAGTTTACTCATATATACTTTAGATTGATTTAAAACTTCATTTTTAATTTAAAAG
GATCTAGGTGAAGATCCTTTTTGATAATCTCATGACCAAAATCCCTTAACGTGAGTTTTCGTTCCACTGA
GCGTCAGACCCCGTAGAAAAGATCAAAGGATCTTCTTGAGATCCTTTTTTTCTGCGCGTAATCTGCTGCT
TGCAAACAAAAAAACCACCGCTACCAGCGGTGGTTTGTTTGCCGGATCAAGAGCTACCAACTCTTTTTCC
GAAGGTAACTGGCTTCAGCAGAGCGCAGATACCAAATACTGTCCTTCTAGTGTAGCCGTAGTTAGGCCAC
CACTTCAAGAACTCTGTAGCACCGCCTACATACCTCGCTCTGCTAATCCTGTTACCAGTGGCTGCTGCCA
GTGGCGATAAGTCGTGTCTTACCGGGTTGGACTCAAGACGATAGTTACCGGATAAGGCGCAGCGGTCGGG
CTGAACGGGGGGTTCGTGCACACAGCCCAGCTTGGAGCGAACGACCTACACCGAACTGAGATACCTACAG
CGTGAGCATTGAGAAAGCGCCACGCTTCCCGAAGGGAGAAAGGCGGACAGGTATCCGGTAAGCGGCAGGG
TCGGAACAGGAGAGCGCACGAGGGAGCTTCCAGGGGGAAACGCCTGGTATCTTTATAGTCCTGTCGGGTT
TCGCCACCTCTGACTTGAGCGTCGATTTTTGTGATGCTCGTCAGGGGGGCGGAGCCTATGGAAAAACGCC
AGCAACGCGGCCTTTTTACGGTTCCTGGCCTTTTGCTGGCCTTTTGCTCACATGTTCTTTCCTGCGTTAT
CCCCTGATTCTGTGGATAACCGTATTACCGCCTTTGAGTGAGCTGATACCGCTCGCCGCAGCCGAACGAC
CGAGCGCAGCGAGTCAGTGAGCGAGGAAGCGGAAGAGCGCCCAATACGCAAACCGCCTCTCCCCGCGCGT
TGGCCGATTCATTAATGCAGCTGGCACGACAGGTTTCCCGACTGGAAAGCGGGCAGTGAGCGCAACGCAA
TTAATGTGAGTTAGCTCACTCATTAGGCACCCCAGGCTTTACACTTTATGCTTCCGGCTCGTATGTTGTG
TGGAATTGTGAGCGGATAACAATTTCACACAGGAAACAGCT
Features (pLannotate 1.2.2; 15 found; start..end, strand, type, name):
     18..58      -  misc_feature   MCS (fragment): pUC18/19 multiple cloning site
    180..263     +  CDS            trpS (fragment): SYW_ECOLI - Experimental evidence at protein level: Swiss-Prot protein existence level 1. Catalyzes the attachment of tryptophan to tRNA(Trp). Amino acylates tRNA(Trp) with both L- and D-tryptophan, although D-tryptophan is a poor substrate (PubMed:10918062). From Escherichia coli (strain K12).
    268..400     +  CDS            lacZα (fragment): LacZα fragment of β-galactosidase; lacZ fragment
    452..786     +  CDS            lacZ (fragment): β-galactosidase; lacZ
    833..3823    +  CDS            lacZ: BGAL_ECOLI - Experimental evidence at protein level: Swiss-Prot protein existence level 1. From Escherichia coli (strain K12).
   4376..4528    +  CDS            aex-5 (fragment): AEX5_CAEEL - Also known as kpc-3 From Caenorhabditis elegans.
   4656..4691    +  CDS            rop (fragment): Rop protein, which maintains plasmids at low copy number; rop
   4793..4892    +  misc_feature   bom (fragment): basis of mobility region from pBR322
   4990..5094    +  promoter       AmpR promoter: bla
   5095..5955    +  CDS            AmpR: β-lactamase; bla; confers resistance to ampicillin, carbenicillin, and related antibiotics
   6126..6714    +  rep_origin     ori: high-copy-number ColE1/pMB1/pBR322/pUC origin of replication
   6897..6989    +  CDS            lacI (fragment): lac repressor; lacI; The lac repressor binds to the lac operator to inhibit transcription in E. coli. This inhibition can be relieved by adding lactose or isopropyl-β-D-thiogalactopyranoside (IPTG).
   7002..7023    +  protein_bind   CAP binding site: CAP binding activates transcription in the presence of cAMP. E. coli catabolite activator protein
   7038..7068    +  promoter       lac promoter: promoter for the E. coli lac operon
   7076..7092    +  protein_bind   lac operator: The lac repressor binds to the lac operator to inhibit transcription in E. coli. This inhibition can be relieved by adding lactose or isopropyl-β-D-thiogalactopyranoside (IPTG). lac repressor encoded by lacI
