[The description below was written by a language model from this plasmid's Addgene catalogue record and pLannotate feature annotations shown in this document.]
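Description:
pPD89_09 is an empty-backbone worm expression vector from the 1995 Fire Lab Vector Kit, designed for building lacZ reporter fusions in Caenorhabditis elegans. The parental backbone is listed as unknown, but the feature table shows a pUC/pBR322-type bacterial framework. It has a high-copy ColE1/pMB1 origin and an ampicillin resistance gene (bla) with its own promoter for selection in E. coli. Residual fragments of rop, the bom region and lacI are also present. A lac promoter, operator and CAP binding site sit just upstream of a remnant of the pUC18/19 multiple cloning site. The catalogue size is 7119 bp, while the annotated depositor sequence is 7,111 nt.

The payload is a promoterless E. coli β-galactosidase reporter; no insert is recorded, and no C. elegans promoter is listed or annotated. According to the tag field, the reporter carries an SV40 nuclear localization signal, which concentrates the enzyme in nuclei and makes expressing cells easier to identify. The coding region (lacZN through lacZC) is interrupted by a series of elements named IVSA to IVSK, presumably synthetic introns of the kind used to improve transgene expression in worms. This would explain why the annotation software splits lacZ into several pieces, with gaps between lacZα, a short lacZ fragment and the main lacZ segment. The short matches to trpS at the start of the reporter and to aex-5 downstream of lacZ are automated hits. The record does not explain their role, nor does it identify a 3′ UTR. A vector of this design is typically used by cloning a candidate promoter or gene fragment into the upstream polylinker by restriction cloning, then assaying spatial expression in transgenic animals by β-galactosidase staining.
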