Addgene plasmid #1464: pPD89_09
Purpose: (Empty Backbone)
Depositing lab: Andrew Fire. Depositing organization: Carnegie Institution for Science.
Backbone
  Vector backbone: Unknown
  Backbone size (bp): 7119
  Vector type: Worm Expression
Growth in bacteria
  Bacterial resistance: Ampicillin, 100 μg/mL
  Growth temperature: 37°C
  Growth strain: DH5alpha
  Copy number: Unknown
Gene/Insert
  Gene/Insert name: None
  Tag / fusion protein: IVSA, rf2204, SV40NLS, lacZN, IVSB, IVSD, IVSE, IVSF, IVSG, IVSH, IVSI, IVSJ, IVSK, lacZC
  Cloning method: Restriction Enzyme
Terms and licenses: Academic/Nonprofit Terms; Industry Terms: Not Available to Industry
Depositor comments: See Fire Lab Vector Kit Documentation 1995. Fire Lab Miniprep Number pPD89.09, Ligation number NONE.
How to cite: pPD89_09 was a gift from Andrew Fire (Addgene plasmid # 1464 ; http://n2t.net/addgene:1464 ; RRID:Addgene_1464)
