>Addgene plasmid #1464 | pPD89_09 | addgene partial sequence | sequence record 16604 | 1464_m13reverse
GNNGTCGACTCTAGAGGATCCCCGGGATTGGCCAAAGGACCCAAAGGTATGTTTCGAATGATACTAACAT
AACATAGAACATTTTCAGGAGGACCCTTGAGGGTACCGAGCTCAGAAAAAATGACTGCTCCAAAGAAGAA
GCGTAAGGTACCGGTGGGTGAAGACCAGAAACAGCACCTCGAACTGAGCCGCGATATTGCCCAGCGTTTC
AACGCGCTGTATGGCGAGATCGATCCCGTCGTTTTACAACGTCGTGACTGGGAAAACCCTGGCGTTACCC
AACTTAATCGCCTTGCAGCACATCCCCCTTTCGCCAGCTGGCGTAATAGCGAAGAGGCCCGCACCGATCG
CCCTTCCCAACAGTTGCGAAGGTAAGTTTAAACAGATCCATACTAACTAACTTGTTCTGACATAATTTTC
AGCTTGAATGGCGAATGGCGCTTTGCCTGGTTTCCGGCACCAGAAGCGGTGCCGGAAAGCTGGCTGGAGT
GCGATCTTCCTGAGGCCGATACTGTCGTCGTCCCCTCAAACTGGCAGATGCACGGTTACGATGCGCCCAT
CTACACCAACGTGACCTATCCCATTACGGTCAATCCGCCGTTTGTTCCCACGGAGAATCCGACGGGTTGT
TACTCGCTCACATTTAATGTTGATGAAAGCTGGCTACAGGAAGGCCAGACGCGAATTATTTTTGATGGCG
TTAACTCGGCGTTTCATCTGTGGTGCAACGGGCGCTGGGTCGGTTACGGCCAGGTAAGTTTAATTAAGTT
GATACTAACTAACAAGATCTGATTAATTTTCAGGACAGTCGTTTGCCGTCTGAATTTGACCTGAGCGCAT
TTTTACGCGCCGGAGAAAACCGCCTCGCGGTGATGGTGCTGCGCTGGAGTGACGGCAGTTATCTGGAAGA
TCAGGATATGTGGCGGATGAGCGGCATTTTCCGTGACGTCTCGTTGCTGCATAAANCCGACTACACAAAT
CAGCGATTTCCATGTTGCCNCTCGCTTTAATGATGATTTCNCCCNGCGCTGTACTGGAGGCTGAAGTCCA
GGTAAGTTTAAACAGGATCTNACTAACTAACATGCTAACNCTGAATTTTCANATGNGCGGCGAANTGCGG
GACTACCTACGGNNAAAGTTTTNTTTTGGCAGGGTGAAACGCAGNTCNCCAGGGGNACCGGCCNTTTGGG
GGGGAAATNTCCAAGAACGGGGGGGTNTGCCNATCCGCTCCCNTACNTTGAAAGTCAAAANCCGAAATGG
GGAGGCCNAANCCNAATTNTNNTGGGGGGGGTNANCCCCCCCCCCCACCCCCTTTTNAAAAAAACCNGGG
NTTTTTTTCCCAGGGGNAATNAAAGTTNCTTTTNAAAAAACCCTTTTTNNAGGNTTCCCCCANNCNCCN
